Addgene plasmid #119080: pFGL1009
Purpose: (Empty Backbone) Introducing ectopic integration at the defined fungal ILV2-locus, based on SRR (Sulfonylurea Resistance Reconstitution).
Depositing lab: Naweed Naqvi.
Backbone
  Vector backbone: pFGL889
  Backbone manufacturer: Naweed Lab
  Backbone size (bp): 10095
  Modifications to backbone: Xho I site has been shifted to MCS.
  Vector type: Fungal Expression
  Selectable markers: Sulfonylurea (Chlorimuron ethyl)
Growth in bacteria
  Bacterial resistance: Kanamycin, 50 μg/mL
  Growth temperature: 37°C
  Growth strain: DH5alpha
  Copy number: High Copy
Terms and licenses: Academic/Nonprofit Terms; Industry Terms: Not Available to Industry
How to cite: pFGL1009 was a gift from Naweed Naqvi (Addgene plasmid # 119080 ; http://n2t.net/addgene:119080 ; RRID:Addgene_119080)
