[The description below was written by a language model from this plasmid's Addgene catalogue record and pLannotate feature annotations shown in this document.]
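Description:
pFGL1009 is an empty fungal expression and integration backbone derived from pFGL889, differing from its parent in that the XhoI site has been moved into the multiple cloning site. The feature table shows the architecture of a binary T-DNA vector. Nopaline-type left and right border repeats flank the transferable region, and the backbone carries the pVS1 replication module (oriV, RepA, StaA), which supports stable maintenance in Agrobacterium. This implies delivery into fungi by Agrobacterium-mediated transformation, although the record does not say so explicitly. In E. coli the plasmid replicates from a high-copy ColE1/pMB1-type origin, with an adjacent bom mobilisation region, and is selected with kanamycin through an aminoglycoside phosphotransferase gene located outside the borders.

The T-DNA payload centres on a partial ILV2 coding sequence, annotated by homology to yeast acetolactate synthase, the enzyme targeted by sulfonylurea herbicides. According to the stated purpose, the vector works by Sulfonylurea Resistance Reconstitution: homologous recombination at the fungal ILV2 locus rebuilds a resistance-conferring allele. Chlorimuron ethyl selection therefore favours transformants with the cargo inserted at this defined site rather than at random positions. A pBluescript-derived cloning site fragment and a lacZα remnant lie downstream of the ILV2 fragment, where a gene of interest would be inserted, and a CaMV polyadenylation signal sits near the left border. No promoter or reporter is annotated, consistent with an empty backbone. The record does not name the fungal species from which the ILV2 sequence derives. The sequenced record (11,450 nt) is also larger than the listed backbone size.
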