Features (pLannotate 1.2.2; 15 found; start..end, strand, type, name):
    503..2185    +  CDS            ILV2 (fragment): ILVB_YEAST - Also known as SMR1. Experimental evidence at protein level: Swiss-Prot protein existence level 1. From Saccharomyces cerevisiae (strain ATCC 204508 / S288c) (Baker's yeast).
   2405..2425    -  misc_feature   MCS (fragment): pBluescript multiple cloning site
   3336..3490    +  CDS            lacZα (fragment): LacZα fragment of β-galactosidase; lacZ fragment
   3556..3580    +  misc_feature   RB T-DNA repeat: right border repeat from nopaline C58 T-DNA
   3920..4321    +  CDS            Y4CG_SINFN (fragment): Protein inferred from homology: Swiss-Prot protein existence level 3. From Sinorhizobium fredii (strain NBRC 101917 / NGR234).
   4881..5510    +  CDS            pVS1 StaA: stability protein from the Pseudomonas plasmid pVS1 (Heeb et al., 2000)
   5939..7012    +  CDS            pVS1 RepA: replication protein from the Pseudomonas plasmid pVS1 (Heeb et al., 2000)
   7078..7272    +  rep_origin     pVS1 oriV: origin of replication for the Pseudomonas plasmid pVS1 (Heeb et al., 2000)
   7475..7514    +  CDS            rop (fragment): Rop protein, which maintains plasmids at low copy number; rop
   7616..7756    +  misc_feature   bom: basis of mobility region from pBR322
   7942..8530    -  rep_origin     ori: high-copy-number ColE1/pMB1/pBR322/pUC origin of replication
   8638..8707    -  ncRNA          RNA-OUT: Accession: RF00240 - RNA-OUT
   9955..10749   -  CDS            KanR: aminoglycoside phosphotransferase; aphA-3; confers resistance to kanamycin
  11174..11198   +  misc_feature   LB T-DNA repeat: left border repeat from nopaline C58 T-DNA
  11276..11450   -  polyA_signal   CaMV poly(A) signal: cauliflower mosaic virus polyadenylation signal
>Addgene plasmid #119080 | pFGL1009 | addgene full sequence | sequence record 232227 | Addgene NGS Result
CTCGACAATCACGAGCGAGCGAACAAACAGGCAGAGTTACAAACGCCATCACTACGCCTTGTCTTTTCGT
CTCTGTTACGTGTCGCCACCCCCATGCGAGCTACACGTCTGCGCCTGAAGTCACAAGGCTTGCAATTTCA
TGACGATGAACAACACTGACACTTCTGTTACAGAGCACCTCGAACTAAGCCCAGCGCCAGCTTCAATGCT
CGCCGCGATCCCCAGCCTCTGGTCAACCCTCGCTCAGGTGAGGCAGACGAATCGTAAGTTGCGCCAACAC
CGCTCCTACACCGCCAAGACCCATACCGCCGTCGCATTTGGACAAGCACAAGACTGATTTGACCGTGGCA
TAGATTCATTGGCAAGACGGGAGGAGAGATTTTCCACGAGATGATGCTGAGGCAAAACGTCAAGCATATC
TGTAAGCGTCTAATTCTACAAATTCCTACCCTCGATTTCAACCACATATTCAACCACATATTCTGACACA
TGAGTCACAGTCGGTTACCCTGGCGGTGCTATCCTTCCCGTGTTCGACGCGATCTACAACTCGAAGCACA
TCGACTTTGTTCTGCCCAAGCATGAGCAAGGCGCCGGCCACATGGCAGAGGGCTATGCTCGCGCTTCAGG
CAAACCCGGCGTTGTTCTCGTCACCTCCGGCCCCGGTGCCACAAATGTCATCACTCCCATGGCCGACGCT
CTTGCCGACGGTACACCTCTGGTTGTATTCTCAGGACAGGTTGTTACCTCTGATATTGGAAGCGACGCCT
TCCAGGAGGCCGACGTCATAGGCATCTCCCGGTCTTGCACCAAGTGGAACGTCATGGTTAAGAGCGCTGA
CGAGCTCCCGAGGAGAATTAACGAGGCCTTTGAGATTGCCACCAGTGGGCGACCTGGGCCTGTCTTGGTC
GATCTGCCCAAGGACGTCACGGCTAGTGTGCTGAGGAGGGCTATCCCCACCGAGACCTCGATTCCCTCTA
TTAGCGCAGCAGCACGGGCTGTCCAAGAGGCAGGCCGAAAGCAGCTTGAGCACTCCATCAAACGCGTAGC
CGATCTCGTCAACATTGCCAAGAAGCCCGTCATATATGCCGGCCAAGGTGTCATTTTGTCGGAAGGCGGC
GTTGAACTTCTCAAGGCGCTTGCCGACAAGGCCTCGATTCCTGTCACCACCACTCTGCATGGTCTGGGAG
CCTTTGACGAGCTCGACGAGAAGGCACTGCACATGCTTGGTATGCACGGTTCGGCTTATGCCAACATGTC
CATGCAAGAGGCCGATTTGATCATTGCCCTTGGTGGCCGCTTCGATGACCGTGTCACTGGCAGCATCCCC
AAATTTGCTCCTGCCGCCAAGCTAGCTGCTGCTGAAGGACGCGGAGGTATTGTCCACTTCGAGATTATGC
CCAAGAACATCAACAAGGTCGTCCAAGCAACAGAGGCCATTGAGGGCGACGTTGCTTCGAACTTGAAGCT
GTTGCTCCCCAAGATTGAACAACGATCCATGACCGATCGCAAGGAGTGGTTCGACCAGATCAAGGAGTGG
AAGGAGAAGTGGCCTCTGTCACATTATGAGAGGGCCGAGCGTAGTGGTCTCATCAAGCCTCAGACTCTGA
TCGAGGAGCTGAGCAACCTGACTGCTGACCGCAAGGACATGACCTACATCACAACCGGTGTTGGCCAGCA
CCAAATGTGGACAGCACAACATTTCAGGTGGAGGCACCCACGGTCCATGATCACCTCTGGCGGTTTGGGA
ACCATGGGATATGGTCTGCCGGCAGCGATTGGCGCCAAGGTTGCTAGGCCAGATGCTTTGGTCATTGACA
TCGACGGCGACGCATCGTTCAACATGACTCTGACAGAGCTTTCGACGGCGGCACAGTTCAACATTGGCGT
CAAGGTCATTGTCTTGAACAACGAGGAGCAGGGAATGGTGACCCAATGGCAGAACTTGTTCTACGAGGAC
CGCTACTCACATACACACCAGCGCAACCCAGACTTCATGAAGCTCGCCGATGCAATGGACGTTCAACATC
GCCGTGTTTCGAAGCCTGACGATGTCGTTGATGCTCTGACGTGGCTGATCAACACCGACGGCCCCGCTCT
GCTTGAGGTGATGACTGATAAGAAGGTTCCTGTTCTGCCCATGGTGCCCGGAGGTAACGGCCTGCACGAG
TTCATCACGTTTGATGCCAGTAAGTAATATATCCAATGCACTCCTGTGGCCCATTTTGAGCCTTGGGTAT
GATTCTAGTTCAACTTGCTAACCAGTGCATCAACTCGTATAGGCAAGGATAAGCAACGGAGAGAGCTGAT
GCGCGCGAGGACGAATGGCCTGCACGGTTAAGTTGATAATGGGAATTGATTATTGCACGGGAATTTGCAT
CTCGAGAATTCGAGCTCGGTACCCGGGGATCCACTAGTTCTAGAGTCGACCTGCAGGCATGCTCCACAGG
GACAAATACCCTCCAGGGGTAATTCTATTTTGGACAAAAAGTTGGAACTTTTGTGATACCATGGTGTTAA
GAATGTCTTATGGACAAGGGGACGATACATTTGAGCTGCGGGAATGGTTAGCGGCTTGTGTAAATATTGC
ATCATTTTTTTTTTCTCTTTTACTTTTTTCTTCTTCTTCTGGCTTGGTATTCGTGCGTTTAATTCGTTTC
ATTCTTCTACTTTATTCGAAGCACATTCCTTGCGTCATCAGTATCATTGATACAAGTGATGTTTCCAACT
GAACAAATGTTACAACATTGGTCCGTTCCAGCCTTTGTTCATGAGCAGCACCGGTATTTGAACCTCCAGG
TTAGAGTAGCCTGGGAAATGCAACGAGCATTCTGCCTAATACTAGCTGCCACTCGAAGGCATTTATAGTT
TTGCTGAGGTTTCAATGACGCCCCTCTGAAGACAAAGTAGCACAACGGCATTGACGAGACTACTACTGGT
GGTTGAACTGACTTTTGCACCTTGCTGCTGCTCTTTGGAAGAGGCTTGACCATCCACTGCGGAAGAGGTG
CTTGTTGCCTTGGGATTTACTTACTTGTCCGTCATCTTGGCGGACTGGGCCGAGCAACCAACCAGCATCA
ACCTTGGTCGCAGAAGACATTTTGAATCTTGGCAAAGTGTGCTATCTATTTTGGGCGTGGAAATGGTTCT
TGAGTTTGTTAGGTGGGCCCTGGGAGGGATGCGCGGTCAACTCCTCACGACTGCATAAATCTAATGGAGA
TGAAGGTGTCGTTGGAGAAGTTGCAGATTATATCGGTGCATGAAGCATTTGAACAGTCCCAAATTATACC
ACTTTCATCGATACAATTCTGTCAATGACTGGTTGTGAAGCTTGGCACTGGCCGTCGTTTTACAACGTCG
TGACTGGGAAAACCCTGGCGTTACCCAACTTAATCGCCTTGCAGCACATCCCCCTTTCGCCAGCTGGCGT
AATAGCGAAGAGGCCCGCACCGATCGCCCTTCCCAACAGTTGCGCAGCCTGAATGGCGAATGCTAGAGCA
GCTTGAGCTTGGATCAGATTGTCGTTTCCCGCCTTCAGTTTAAACTATCAGTGTTTGACAGGATATATTG
GCGGGTAAACCTAAGAGAAAAGAGCGTTTATTAGAATAATCGGATATTTAAAAGGGCGTGAAAAGGTTTA
TCCGTTGGTCCATTTGTATGTCCATGCCAACCACAGGGTTCCCCTCGGGATCAAAGTACTTTGATCCAAC
CCCTCCGCTGCTATAGTGCAGTCGGCTTCTGACGTTCAGTGCAGCCGTCTTCTGAAAACGACATGTCGCA
CAAGTCCTAAGTTACGCGACAGGCTGCCGCCCTGCCCTTTTCCTGGCGTTTTCTTGTCGCGTGTTTTAGT
CGCATAAAGTAGAATACTTGCGACTAGAACCGGAGACATTACGCCATGAACAAGAGCGCCGCCGCTGGCC
TGCTGGGCTATGCCCGCGTCAGCACCGACGACCAGGACTTGACCAACCAACGGGCCGAACTGCACGCGGC
CGGCTGCACCAAGCTGTTTTCCGAGAAGATCACCGGCACCAGGCGCGACCGCCCGGAGCTGGCCAGGATG
CTTGACCACCTACGCCCTGGCGACGTTGTGACAGTGACCAGGCTAGACCGCCTGGCCCGCAGCACCCGCG
ACCTACTGGACATTGCCGAGCGCATCCAGGAGGCCGGCGCGGGCCTGCGTAGCCTGGCAGAGCCGTGGGC
CGACACCACCACGCCGGCCGGCCGCATGGTGTTGACCGTGTTCGCCGGCATTGCCGAGTTCGAGCGTTCC
CTAATCATCGACCGCACCCGGAGCGGGCGCGAGGCCGCCAAGGCCCGAGGCGTGAAGTTTGGCCCCCGCC
CTACCCTCACCCCGGCACAGATCGCGCACGCCCGCGAGCTGATCGACCAGGAAGGCCGCACCGTGAAAGA
GGCGGCTGCACTGCTTGGCGTGCATCGCTCGACCCTGTACCGCGCACTTGAGCGCAGCGAGGAAGTGACG
CCCACCGAGGCCAGGCGGCGCGGTGCCTTCCGTGAGGACGCATTGACCGAGGCCGACGCCCTGGCGGCCG
CCGAGAATGAACGCCAAGAGGAACAAGCATGAAACCGCACCAGGACGGCCAGGACGAACCGTTTTTCATT
ACCGAAGAGATCGAGGCGGAGATGATCGCGGCCGGGTACGTGTTCGAGCCGCCCGCGCACGTCTCAACCG
TGCGGCTGCATGAAATCCTGGCCGGTTTGTCTGATGCCAAGCTGGCGGCCTGGCCGGCCAGCTTGGCCGC
TGAAGAAACCGAGCGCCGCCGTCTAAAAAGGTGATGTGTATTTGAGTAAAACAGCTTGCGTCATGCGGTC
GCTGCGTATATGATGCGATGAGTAAATAAACAAATACGCAAGGGGAACGCATGAAGGTTATCGCTGTACT
TAACCAGAAAGGCGGGTCAGGCAAGACGACCATCGCAACCCATCTAGCCCGCGCCCTGCAACTCGCCGGG
GCCGATGTTCTGTTAGTCGATTCCGATCCCCAGGGCAGTGCCCGCGATTGGGCGGCCGTGCGGGAAGATC
AACCGCTAACCGTTGTCGGCATCGACCGCCCGACGATTGACCGCGACGTGAAGGCCATCGGCCGGCGCGA
CTTCGTAGTGATCGACGGAGCGCCCCAGGCGGCGGACTTGGCTGTGTCCGCGATCAAGGCAGCCGACTTC
GTGCTGATTCCGGTGCAGCCAAGCCCTTACGACATATGGGCCACCGCCGACCTGGTGGAGCTGGTTAAGC
AGCGCATTGAGGTCACGGATGGAAGGCTACAAGCGGCCTTTGTCGTGTCGCGGGCGATCAAAGGCACGCG
CATCGGCGGTGAGGTTGCCGAGGCGCTGGCCGGGTACGAGCTGCCCATTCTTGAGTCCCGTATCACGCAG
CGCGTGAGCTACCCAGGCACTGCCGCCGCCGGCACAACCGTTCTTGAATCAGAACCCGAGGGCGACGCTG
CCCGCGAGGTCCAGGCGCTGGCCGCTGAAATTAAATCAAAACTCATTTGAGTTAATGAGGTAAAGAGAAA
ATGAGCAAAAGCACAAACACGCTAAGTGCCGGCCGTCCGAGCGCACGCAGCAGCAAGGCTGCAACGTTGG
CCAGCCTGGCAGACACGCCAGCCATGAAGCGGGTCAACTTTCAGTTGCCGGCGGAGGATCACACCAAGCT
GAAGATGTACGCGGTACGCCAAGGCAAGACCATTACCGAGCTGCTATCTGAATACATCGCGCAGCTACCA
GAGTAAATGAGCAAATGAATAAATGAGTAGATGAATTTTAGCGGCTAAAGGAGGCGGCATGGAAAATCAA
GAACAACCAGGCACCGACGCCGTGGAATGCCCCATGTGTGGAGGAACGGGCGGTTGGCCAGGCGTAAGCG
GCTGGGTTGCCTGCCGGCCCTGCAATGGCACTGGAACCCCCAAGCCCGAGGAATCGGCGTGAGCGGTCGC
AAACCATCCGGCCCGGTACAAATCGGCGCGGCGCTGGGTGATGACCTGGTGGAGAAGTTGAAGGCCGCGC
AGGCCGCCCAGCGGCAACGCATCGAGGCAGAAGCACGCCCCGGTGAATCGTGGCAAGCGGCCGCTGATCG
AATCCGCAAAGAATCCCGGCAACCGCCGGCAGCCGGTGCGCCGTCGATTAGGAAGCCGCCCAAGGGCGAC
GAGCAACCAGATTTTTTCGTTCCGATGCTCTATGACGTGGGCACCCGCGATAGTCGCAGCATCATGGACG
TGGCCGTTTTCCGTCTGTCGAAGCGTGACCGACGAGCTGGCGAGGTGATCCGCTACGAGCTTCCAGACGG
GCACGTAGAGGTTTCCGCAGGGCCGGCCGGCATGGCCAGTGTGTGGGATTACGACCTGGTACTGATGGCG
GTTTCCCATCTAACCGAATCCATGAACCGATACCGGGAAGGGAAGGGAGACAAGCCCGGCCGCGTGTTCC
GTCCACACGTTGCGGACGTACTCAAGTTCTGCCGGCGAGCCGATGGCGGAAAGCAGAAAGACGACCTGGT
AGAAACCTGCATTCGGTTAAACACCACGCACGTTGCCATGCAGCGTACGAAGAAGGCCAAGAACGGCCGC
CTGGTGACGGTATCCGAGGGTGAAGCCTTGATTAGCCGCTACAAGATCGTAAAGAGCGAAACCGGGCGGC
CGGAGTACATCGAGATCGAGCTAGCTGATTGGATGTACCGCGAGATCACAGAAGGCAAGAACCCGGACGT
GCTGACGGTTCACCCCGATTACTTTTTGATCGATCCCGGCATCGGCCGTTTTCTCTACCGCCTGGCACGC
CGCGCCGCAGGCAAGGCAGAAGCCAGATGGTTGTTCAAGACGATCTACGAACGCAGTGGCAGCGCCGGAG
AGTTCAAGAAGTTCTGTTTCACCGTGCGCAAGCTGATCGGGTCAAATGACCTGCCGGAGTACGATTTGAA
GGAGGAGGCGGGGCAGGCTGGCCCGATCCTAGTCATGCGCTACCGCAACCTGATCGAGGGCGAAGCATCC
GCCGGTTCCTAATGTACGGAGCAGATGCTAGGGCAAATTGCCCTAGCAGGGGAAAAAGGTCGAAAAGGTC
TCTTTCCTGTGGATAGCACGTACATTGGGAACCCAAAGCCGTACATTGGGAACCGGAACCCGTACATTGG
GAACCCAAAGCCGTACATTGGGAACCGGTCACACATGTAAGTGACTGATATAAAAGAGAAAAAAGGCGAT
TTTTCCGCCTAAAACTCTTTAAAACTTATTAAAACTCTTAAAACCCGCCTGGCCTGTGCATAACTGTCTG
GCCAGCGCACAGCCGAAGAGCTGCAAAAAGCGCCTACCCTTCGGTCGCTGCGCTCCCTACGCCCCGCCGC
TTCGCGTCGGCCTATCGCGGCCGCTGGCCGCTCAAAAATGGCTGGCCTACGGCCAGGCAATCTACCAGGG
CGCGGACAAGCCGCGCCGTCGCCACTCGACCGCCGGCGCCCACATCAAGGCACCCTGCCTCGCGCGTTTC
GGTGATGACGGTGAAAACCTCTGACACATGCAGCTCCCGGAGACGGTCACAGCTTGTCTGTAAGCGGATG
CCGGGAGCAGACAAGCCCGTCAGGGCGCGTCAGCGGGTGTTGGCGGGTGTCGGGGCGCAGCCATGACCCA
GTCACGTAGCGATAGCGGAGTGTATACTGGCTTAACTATGCGGCATCAGAGCAGATTGTACTGAGAGTGC
ACCATATGCGGTGTGAAATACCGCACAGATGCGTAAGGAGAAAATACCGCATCAGGCGCTCTTCCGCTTC
CTCGCTCACTGACTCGCTGCGCTCGGTCGTTCGGCTGCGGCGAGCGGTATCAGCTCACTCAAAGGCGGTA
ATACGGTTATCCACAGAATCAGGGGATAACGCAGGAAAGAACATGTGAGCAAAAGGCCAGCAAAAGGCCA
GGAACCGTAAAAAGGCCGCGTTGCTGGCGTTTTTCCATAGGCTCCGCCCCCCTGACGAGCATCACAAAAA
TCGACGCTCAAGTCAGAGGTGGCGAAACCCGACAGGACTATAAAGATACCAGGCGTTTCCCCCTGGAAGC
TCCCTCGTGCGCTCTCCTGTTCCGACCCTGCCGCTTACCGGATACCTGTCCGCCTTTCTCCCTTCGGGAA
GCGTGGCGCTTTCTCATAGCTCACGCTGTAGGTATCTCAGTTCGGTGTAGGTCGTTCGCTCCAAGCTGGG
CTGTGTGCACGAACCCCCCGTTCAGCCCGACCGCTGCGCCTTATCCGGTAACTATCGTCTTGAGTCCAAC
CCGGTAAGACACGACTTATCGCCACTGGCAGCAGCCACTGGTAACAGGATTAGCAGAGCGAGGTATGTAG
GCGGTGCTACAGAGTTCTTGAAGTGGTGGCCTAACTACGGCTACACTAGAAGGACAGTATTTGGTATCTG
CGCTCTGCTGAAGCCAGTTACCTTCGGAAAAAGAGTTGGTAGCTCTTGATCCGGCAAACAAACCACCGCT
GGTAGCGGTGGTTTTTTTGTTTGCAAGCAGCAGATTACGCGCAGAAAAAAAGGATCTCAAGAAGATCCTT
TGATCTTTTCTACGGGGTCTGACGCTCAGTGGAACGAAAACTCACGTTAAGGGCTGATGAATCCCCTAAT
GATTTTGGTAAAAATCATTAAGTTAAGGTGGATACACATCTTGTCATATGATCAAATGGTTTCGCGAAAA
ATCAATAATCAGACAACAAGATGTGCGAACTCGATATTTTACACGACTCTCTTTACCAATTCTGCCCCGA
ATTACACTTAAAACGACTCAACAGCTTAACGTTGGCTTGCCACGCCTTACTTGACTGTAAAACTCTCACT
CTTACCGAACTTGGCCGTAACCTGCCAACCAAAGCGAGAACAAAACATAACATCAAACGAATCGACCGAT
TGTTAGGTAATCGTCACCTCCACAAAGAGCGACTCGCTGTATACCGTTGGCATGCTAGCTTTATCTGTTC
GGGCAATACGATGCCCATTGTACTTGTTGACTGGTCTGATATTCGTGAGCAAAAACGACTTATGGTATTG
CGAGCTTCAGTCGCACTACACGGTCGTTCTGTTACTCTTTATGAGAAAGCGTTCCCGCTTTCAGAGCAAT
GTTCAAAGAAAGCTCATGACCAATTTCTAGCCGACCTTGCGAGCATTCTACCGAGTAACACCACACCGCT
CATTGTCAGTGATGCTGGCTTTAAAGTGCCATGGTATAAATCCGTTGAGAAGCTGGGTTGGTACTGGTTA
AGTCGAGTAAGAGGAAAAGTACAATATGCAGACCTAGGAGCGGAAAACTGGAAACCTATCAGCAACTTAC
ATGATATGTCATCTAGTCACTCAAAGACTTTAGGCTATAAGAGGCTGACTAAAAGCAATCCAATCTCATG
CCAAATTCTATTGTATAAATCTCGCTCTAAAGGCCGAAAAAATCAGCGCTCGACACGGACTCATTGTCAC
CACCCGTCACCTAAAATCTACTCAGCGTCGGCAAAGGAGCCATGGGTTCTAGCAACTAACTTACCTGTTG
AAATTCGAACACCCAAACAACTTGTTAATATCTATTCGAAGCGAATGCAGATTGAAGAAACCTTCCGAGA
CTTGAAAAGTCCTGCCTACGGACTAGGCCTACGCCATAGCCGAACGAGCAGCTCAGAGCGTTTTGATATC
ATGCTGCTAATCGCCCTGATGCTTCAACTAACATGTTGGCTTGCGGGCGTTCATGCTCAGAAACAAGGTT
GGGACAAGCACTTCCAGGCTAACACAGTCAGAAATCGAAACGTACTCTCAACAGTTCGCTTAGGCATGGA
AGTTTTGCGGCATTCTGGCTACACAATAACAAGGGAAGACTTACTCGTGGCTGCAACCCTACTAGCTCAA
AATTTATTCACACATGGTTACGCTTTGGGGAAATTATGAGGGGATCTCTCAGCGTTAAGGGATTTTGGTC
ATGCATTCTAGGTACTAAAACAATTCATCCAGTAAAATATAATATTTTATTTTCTCCCAATCAGGCTTGA
TCCCCAGTAAGTCAAAAAATAGCTCGACATACTGTTCTTCCCCGATATCCTCCCTGATCGACCGGACGCA
GAAGGCAATGTCATACCACTTGTCCGCCCTGCCGCTTCTCCCAAGATCAATAAAGCCACTTACTTTGCCA
TCTTTCACAAAGATGTTGCTGTCTCCCAGGTCGCCGTGGGAAAAGACAAGTTCCTCTTCGGGCTTTTCCG
TCTTTAAAAAATCATACAGCTCGCGCGGATCTTTAAATGGAGTGTCTTCTTCCCAGTTTTCGCAATCCAC
ATCGGCCAGATCGTTATTCAGTAAGTAATCCAATTCGGCTAAGCGGCTGTCTAAGCTATTCGTATAGGGA
CAATCCGATATGTCGATGGAGTGAAAGAGCCTGATGCACTCCGCATACAGCTCGATAATCTTTTCAGGGC
TTTGTTCATCTTCATACTCTTCCGAGCAAAGGACGCCATCGGCCTCACTCATGAGCAGATTGCTCCAGCC
ATCATGCCGTTCAAAGTGCAGGACCTTTGGAACAGGCAGCTTTCCTTCCAGCCATAGCATCATGTCCTTT
TCCCGTTCCACATCATAGGTGGTCCCTTTATACCGGCTGTCCGTCATTTTTAAATATAGGTTTTCATTTT
CTCCCACCAGCTTATATACCTTAGCAGGAGACATTCCTTCCGTATCTTTTACGCAGCGGTATTTTTCGAT
CAGTTTTTTCAATTCCGGTGATATTCTCATTTTAGCCATTTATTATTTCCTTCCTCTTTTCTACAGTATT
TAAAGATACCCCAAGAAGCTAATTATAACAAGACGAACTCCAATTCACTGTTCCTTGCATTCTAAAACCT
TAAATACCAGAAAACAGCTTTTTCAAAGTTGTTTTCAAAGTTGGCGTATAACATAGTATCGACGGAGCCG
ATTTTGAAACCGCGGTGATCACAGGCAGCAACGCTCTGTCATCGTTACAATCAACATGCTACCCTCCGCG
AGATCATCCGTGTTTCAAACCCGGCAGCTTAGTTGCCGTTCTTCCGAATAGCATCGGTAACATGAGCAAA
GTCTGCCGCCTTACAACGGCTCTCCCGCTGACGCCGTCCCGGACTGATGGGCTGCCTGTATCGAGTGGTG
ATTTTGTGCCGAGCTGCCGGTCGGGGAGCTGTTGGCTGGCTGGTGGCAGGATATATTGTGGTGTAAACAA
ATTGACGCTTAGACAACTTAATAACACATTGCGGACGTTTTTAATGTACTGAATTAACGCCGAATTAATT
CGGGGGATCTGGATTTTAGTACTGGATTTTGGTTTTAGGAATTAGAAATTTTATTGATAGAAGTATTTTA
CAAATACAAATACATACTAAGGGTTTCTTATATGCTCAACACATGAGCGAAACCCTATAGGAACCCTAAT
TCCCTTATCTGGGAACTACTCACACATTATTATGGAGAAA
