>Addgene plasmid #119080 | pFGL1009 | depositor partial sequence | sequence record 225236 | ILV2(SUR)_part (2.4kb)
CTCGACAATCACGAGCGAGCGAACAAACAGGCAGAGTTACAAACGCCATCACTACGCCTTGTCTTTTCGT
CTCTGTTACGTGTCGCCACCCCCATGCGAGCTACACGTCTGCGCCTGAAGTCACAAGGCTTGCAATTTCA
TGACGATGAACAACACTGACACTTCTGTTACAGAGCACCTCGAACTAAGCCCAGCGCCAGCTTCAATGCT
CGCCGCGATCCCCAGCCTCTGGTCAACCCTCGCTCAGGTGAGGCAGACGAATCGTAAGTTGCGCCAACAC
CGCTCCTACACCGCCAAGACCCATACCGCCGTCGCATTTGGACAAGCACAAGACTGATTTGACCGTGGCA
TAGATTCATTGGCAAGACGGGAGGAGAGATTTTCCACGAGATGATGCTGAGGCAAAACGTCAAGCATATC
TGTAAGCGTCTAATTCTACAAATTCCTACCCTCGATTTCAACCACATATTCAACCACATATTCTGACACA
TGAGTCACAGTCGGTTACCCTGGCGGTGCTATCCTTCCCGTGTTCGACGCGATCTACAACTCGAAGCACA
TCGACTTTGTTCTGCCCAAGCATGAGCAAGGCGCCGGCCACATGGCAGAGGGCTATGCTCGCGCTTCAGG
CAAACCCGGCGTTGTTCTCGTCACCTCCGGCCCCGGTGCCACAAATGTCATCACTCCCATGGCCGACGCT
CTTGCCGACGGTACACCTCTGGTTGTATTCTCAGGACAGGTTGTTACCTCTGATATTGGAAGCGACGCCT
TCCAGGAGGCCGACGTCATAGGCATCTCCCGGTCTTGCACCAAGTGGAACGTCATGGTTAAGAGCGCTGA
CGAGCTCCCGAGGAGAATTAACGAGGCCTTTGAGATTGCCACCAGTGGGCGACCTGGGCCTGTCTTGGTC
GATCTGCCCAAGGACGTCACGGCTAGTGTGCTGAGGAGGGCTATCCCCACCGAGACCTCGATTCCCTCTA
TTAGCGCAGCAGCACGGGCTGTCCAAGAGGCAGGCCGAAAGCAGCTTGAGCACTCCATCAAACGCGTAGC
CGATCTCGTCAACATTGCCAAGAAGCCCGTCATATATGCCGGCCAAGGTGTCATTTTGTCGGAAGGCGGC
GTTGAACTTCTCAAGGCGCTTGCCGACAAGGCCTCGATTCCTGTCACCACCACTCTGCATGGTCTGGGAG
CCTTTGACGAGCTCGACGAGAAGGCACTGCACATGCTTGGTATGCACGGTTCGGCTTATGCCAACATGTC
CATGCAAGAGGCCGATTTGATCATTGCCCTTGGTGGCCGCTTCGATGACCGTGTCACTGGCAGCATCCCC
AAATTTGCTCCTGCCGCCAAGCTAGCTGCTGCTGAAGGACGCGGAGGTATTGTCCACTTCGAGATTATGC
CCAAGAACATCAACAAGGTCGTCCAAGCAACAGAGGCCATTGAGGGCGACGTTGCTTCGAACTTGAAGCT
GTTGCTCCCCAAGATTGAACAACGATCCATGACCGATCGCAAGGAGTGGTTCGACCAGATCAAGGAGTGG
AAGGAGAAGTGGCCTCTGTCACATTATGAGAGGGCCGAGCGTAGTGGTCTCATCAAGCCTCAGACTCTGA
TCGAGGAGCTGAGCAACCTGACTGCTGACCGCAAGGACATGACCTACATCACAACCGGTGTTGGCCAGCA
CCAAATGTGGACAGCACAACATTTCAGGTGGAGGCACCCACGGTCCATGATCACCTCTGGCGGTTTGGGA
ACCATGGGATATGGTCTGCCGGCAGCGATTGGCGCCAAGGTTGCTAGGCCAGATGCTTTGGTCATTGACA
TCGACGGCGACGCATCGTTCAACATGACTCTGACAGAGCTTTCGACGGCGGCACAGTTCAACATTGGCGT
CAAGGTCATTGTCTTGAACAACGAGGAGCAGGGAATGGTGACCCAATGGCAGAACTTGTTCTACGAGGAC
CGCTACTCACATACACACCAGCGCAACCCAGACTTCATGAAGCTCGCCGATGCAATGGACGTTCAACATC
GCCGTGTTTCGAAGCCTGACGATGTCGTTGATGCTCTGACGTGGCTGATCAACACCGACGGCCCCGCTCT
GCTTGAGGTGATGACTGATAAGAAGGTTCCTGTTCTGCCCATGGTGCCCGGAGGTAACGGCCTGCACGAG
TTCATCACGTTTGATGCCAGTAAGTAATATATCCAATGCACTCCTGTGGCCCATTTTGAGCCTTGGGTAT
GATTCTAGTTCAACTTGCTAACCAGTGCATCAACTCGTATAGGCAAGGATAAGCAACGGAGAGAGCTGAT
GCGCGCGAGGACGAATGGCCTGCACGGTTAAGTTGATAATGGGAATTGATTATTGCACGGGAATTTGCAT
CTCGAG
