>Addgene plasmid #119080 | pFGL1009 | depositor partial sequence | sequence record 225237 | ILV2_3'UTR (897bp)
GCATGCTCCACAGGGACAAATACCCTCCAGGGGTAATTCTATTTTGGACAAAAAGTTGGAACTTTTGTGA
TACCATGGTGTTAAGAATGTCTTATGGACAAGGGGACGATACATTTGAGCTGCGGGAATGGTTAGCGGCT
TGTGTAAATATTGCATCATTTTTTTTTTCTCTTTTACTTTTTTCTTCTTCTTCTGGCTTGGTATTCGTGC
GTTTAATTCGTTTCATTCTTCTACTTTATTCGAAGCACATTCCTTGCGTCATCAGTATCATTGATACAAG
TGATGTTTCCAACTGAACAAATGTTACAACATTGGTCCGTTCCAGCCTTTGTTCATGAGCAGCACCGGTA
TTTGAACCTCCAGGTTAGAGTAGCCTGGGAAATGCAACGAGCATTCTGCCTAATACTAGCTGCCACTCGA
AGGCATTTATAGTTTTGCTGAGGTTTCAATGACGCCCCTCTGAAGACAAAGTAGCACAACGGCATTGACG
AGACTACTACTGGTGGTTGAACTGACTTTTGCACCTTGCTGCTGCTCTTTGGAAGAGGCTTGACCATCCA
CTGCGGAAGAGGTGCTTGTTGCCTTGGGATTTACTTACTTGTCCGTCATCTTGGCGGACTGGGCCGAGCA
ACCAACCAGCATCAACCTTGGTCGCAGAAGACATTTTGAATCTTGGCAAAGTGTGCTATCTATTTTGGGC
GTGGAAATGGTTCTTGAGTTTGTTAGGTGGGCCCTGGGAGGGATGCGCGGTCAACTCCTCACGACTGCAT
AAATCTAATGGAGATGAAGGTGTCGTTGGAGAAGTTGCAGATTATATCGGTGCATGAAGCATTTGAACAG
TCCCAAATTATACCACTTTCATCGATACAATTCTGTCAGTGACTGGTTGTGAAGCTT
