>Addgene plasmid #119080 | pFGL1009 | depositor partial sequence | sequence record 225241 | MSC (62 bp)
CTCGAGAATTCGAGCTCGGTACCCGGGGATCCACTAGTTCTAGAGTCGACCTGCAGGCATGC
